LOCUS       Exported 6703 bp ds-DNA circular SYN 12-MAY-2021
DEFINITION  Minigene reporter for alternative splicing analysis.
ACCESSION   .
VERSION     .
KEYWORDS    pflareG-psd95-exon18
SOURCE      synthetic DNA construct
  ORGANISM  synthetic DNA construct
REFERENCE   1 (bases 1 to 6703)
  AUTHORS   Zheng S, Damoiseaux R, Chen L, Black DL
  TITLE     A broadly applicable high-throughput screening strategy identifies
            new regulators of Dlg4 (Psd-95) alternative splicing.
  JOURNAL   Genome Res. 2013 Jun;23(6):998-1007. doi: 10.1101/gr.147546.112.
            Epub 2013 May 1.
  PUBMED    23636947
REFERENCE   2 (bases 1 to 6703)
  AUTHORS   .
  TITLE     Direct Submission
  JOURNAL   Exported May 12, 2021 from SnapGene Server 1.1.58
            http://www.snapgene.com
FEATURES             Location/Qualifiers
     source          1..6703
                     /organism="synthetic DNA construct"
                     /mol_type="other DNA"
     regulatory      539..548
                     /regulatory_class="other"
                     /note="vertebrate consensus sequence for strong initiation
                     of translation (Kozak, 1987)"
     primer_bind     complement(726..747)
                     /label=EGFP-N
                     /note="EGFP, reverse primer"
     primer_bind     complement(987..1006)
                     /label=EXFP-R
                     /note="For distinguishing EGFP variants, reverse primer"
     regulatory      1407..1416
                     /regulatory_class="other"
                     /note="vertebrate consensus sequence for strong initiation
                     of translation (Kozak, 1987)"
     CDS             1413..2123
                     /codon_start=1
                     /product="monomeric derivative of DsRed fluorescent
                     protein"
                     /label=mStrawberry
                     /note="mammalian codon-optimized"
                     /translation="MVSKGEENNMAIIKEFMRFKVRMEGSVNGHEFEIEGEGEGRPYEG
                     TQTAKLKVTKGGPLPFAWDILTPNFTYGSKAYVKHPADIPDYLKLSFPEGFKWERVMNF
                     EDGGVVTVTQDSSLQDGEFIYKVKLRGTNFPSDGPVMQKKTMGWEASSERMYPEDGALK
                     GEIKMRLKLKDGGHYDAEVKTTYKAKKPVQLPGAYIVGIKLDITSHNEDYTIVELYERA
                     EGRHSTGGMDELYK"
     primer_bind     complement(1558..1576)
                     /label=mCherry-R
                     /note="mCherry, reverse primer"
     primer_bind     1826..1845
                     /label=mCherry-F
                     /note="mCherry, forward primer"
     polyA_signal    2245..2366
                     /label=SV40 poly(A) signal
                     /note="SV40 polyadenylation signal"
     primer_bind     complement(2282..2301)
                     /label=SV40pA-R
                     /note="SV40 polyA, reverse primer"
     primer_bind     2336..2355
                     /label=EBV-rev
                     /note="SV40 polyA terminator, reverse primer"
     rep_origin      complement(2373..2828)
                     /direction=LEFT
                     /label=f1 ori
                     /note="f1 bacteriophage origin of replication; arrow
                     indicates direction of (+) strand synthesis"
     primer_bind     complement(2510..2531)
                     /label=F1ori-F
                     /note="F1 origin, forward primer"
     primer_bind     2722..2741
                     /label=F1ori-R
                     /note="F1 origin, reverse primer"
     promoter        2855..2959
                     /gene="bla"
                     /label=AmpR promoter
     promoter        2961..3318
                     /label=SV40 promoter
                     /note="SV40 enhancer and early promoter"
     primer_bind     complement(2984..3004)
                     /label=pBABE 3'
                     /note="SV40 enhancer, reverse primer for pBABE vectors"
     rep_origin      3169..3304
                     /label=SV40 ori
                     /note="SV40 origin of replication"
     primer_bind     3231..3250
                     /label=SV40pro-F
                     /note="SV40 promoter/origin, forward primer"
     CDS             3353..4147
                     /codon_start=1
                     /gene="aph(3')-II (or nptII)"
                     /product="aminoglycoside phosphotransferase from Tn5"
                     /label=NeoR/KanR
                     /note="confers resistance to neomycin, kanamycin, and G418
                     (Geneticin(R))"
                     /translation="MIEQDGLHAGSPAAWVERLFGYDWAQQTIGCSDAAVFRLSAQGRP
                     VLFVKTDLSGALNELQDEAARLSWLATTGVPCAAVLDVVTEAGRDWLLLGEVPGQDLLS
                     SHLAPAEKVSIMADAMRRLHTLDPATCPFDHQAKHRIERARTRMEAGLVDQDDLDEEHQ
                     GLAPAELFARLKASMPDGEDLVVTHGDACLPNIMVENGRFSGFIDCGRLGVADRYQDIA
                     LATRDIAEELGGEWADRFLVLYGIAAPDSQRIAFYRLLDEFF"
     primer_bind     complement(3407..3426)
                     /label=Neo-R
                     /note="Neomycin resistance gene, reverse primer"
     primer_bind     4017..4036
                     /label=Neo-F
                     /note="Neomycin resistance gene, forward primer"
     primer_bind     complement(4335..4354)
                     /label=TK-pA-R
                     /note="Thymidine kinase polyA, reverse primer"
     polyA_signal    4379..4426
                     /label=HSV TK poly(A) signal
                     /note="herpes simplex virus thymidine kinase
                     polyadenylation signal (Cole and Stacy, 1985)"
     rep_origin      4755..5343
                     /direction=RIGHT
                     /label=ori
                     /note="high-copy-number ColE1/pMB1/pBR322/pUC origin of
                     replication"
     primer_bind     5244..5263
                     /label=pBR322ori-F
                     /note="pBR322 origin, forward primer"
     enhancer        5518..5821
                     /label=CMV enhancer
                     /note="human cytomegalovirus immediate early enhancer"
     promoter        5822..6025
                     /label=CMV promoter
                     /note="human cytomegalovirus (CMV) immediate early
                     promoter"
     primer_bind     5976..5996
                     /label=CMV-F
                     /note="Human CMV immediate early promoter, forward primer"
ORIGIN
        1 tctcagccaa tgccgtgcgg cggctgcagg cggcccacct gcaccctatc gccatcttca
       61 tccgtccccg ctccctggag aatgtgctgt gagtatggtc ccaggggctc cccctcagct
      121 ccctccacct gtgaccctgg gctctcaagg tcccctacct tgatctgtcc tttcagaacc
      181 tgggacagca actcccacag tgttcaaaga gctgcattga gagttgagag tcagggcttg
      241 aaacaatggg gggggggctt tcccccttct cctgccttgg gttaggcagg cctacagttc
      301 tcaggagccc ccctggggca tacacaggct gttgcaaacc agaacctcag aggcaactaa
      361 ctgggagtca gtctgaattc tttctatggg gctaaaggct gaaaggatga gtttcagagg
      421 tcctggatgg ggtgggttgc cgtgagcaca tctgtagccc cagagggtat cagaaatgat
      481 atcgtttgct gtgtgctcca actatgaaag aagttgtaat gcagcctgcc aggatccacc
      541 atggtggctt agatccgggc atgtggagac agagaagact gttgagtttg tgataagcac
      601 tgactctctc tgcctattgg tctattttcc ctccctcagt ggcggtcgag gacaaactct
      661 acgcggactt gccagtacgc ttcgtgagca agggcgagga gctgttcacc ggggtggtgc
      721 ccatcctggt cgagctggac ggcgacgtaa acggccacaa gttcagcgtg tccggcgagg
      781 gcgagggcga cgccacctac ggcaagctga ccctgaagtt catctgcacc accggcaagc
      841 tgcccgtgcc ctggcccacc ctcgtgacca ccctgaccta cggcgtgcag tgctttagcc
      901 gctaccccga ccacctgaag cagcacgact tcttcaagag tgcaatgccc gaaggctacg
      961 tccaggagcg caccatcttc ttcaaggacg acggcaacta caagacccgc gccgaggtga
     1021 agttcgaggg cgacaccctg gtgaaccgca tcgagctgaa gggcatcgac ttcaaggagg
     1081 acggcaacat cctggggcac aagctggagt acaactacaa cagccacaac gtctatatca
     1141 ccgccgacaa gcagaagaac ggcatcaagg tgaacttcaa gatccgccac aacatcgagg
     1201 acggcagcgt gcagctcgcc gaccactacc agcagaacac ccccatcggc gacggccccg
     1261 tgctgctgcc cgacaaccac tacctgagca cccagtccgc cctgagcaaa gaccccaacg
     1321 agaagcgcga tcatatggtc ctgctggagt tcgtgaccgc cgccgggatc actctcggca
     1381 ccgacgagct gtacaagtaa ccggtcgcca ccatggtgag caagggcgag gagaataaca
     1441 tggccatcat caaggagttc atgcgcttca aggtgcgcat ggagggctcc gtgaacggcc
     1501 acgagttcga gatcgagggc gagggcgagg gccgccccta cgagggcacc cagaccgcca
     1561 agctgaaggt gaccaagggt ggccccctgc ccttcgcctg ggacatccta acccccaact
     1621 tcacctacgg ctccaaggcc tacgtgaagc accccgccga catccccgac tacttgaagc
     1681 tgtccttccc cgagggcttc aagtgggagc gcgtgatgaa cttcgaggac ggcggcgtgg
     1741 tgaccgtgac ccaggactcc tccctgcagg acggcgagtt catctacaag gtgaagctgc
     1801 gcggcaccaa cttcccctcc gacggccccg taatgcagaa gaagaccatg ggctgggagg
     1861 cctcctccga gcggatgtac cccgaggacg gcgccctgaa gggcgagatc aagatgaggc
     1921 tgaagctgaa ggacggcggc cactacgacg ctgaggtcaa gaccacctac aaggccaaga
     1981 agcccgtgca gctgcccggc gcctacatcg tcggcatcaa gttggacatc acctcccaca
     2041 acgaggacta caccatcgtg gaactgtacg aacgcgccga gggccgccac tccaccggcg
     2101 gcatggacga gctgtataag taagcggccg cgactctaga tcataatcag ccataccaca
     2161 tttgtagagg ttttacttgc tttaaaaaac ctcccacacc tccccctgaa cctgaaacat
     2221 aaaatgaatg caattgttgt tgttaacttg tttattgcag cttataatgg ttacaaataa
     2281 agcaatagca tcacaaattt cacaaataaa gcattttttt cactgcattc tagttgtggt
     2341 ttgtccaaac tcatcaatgt atcttaaggc gtaaattgta agcgttaata ttttgttaaa
     2401 attcgcgtta aatttttgtt aaatcagctc attttttaac caataggccg aaatcggcaa
     2461 aatcccttat aaatcaaaag aatagaccga gatagggttg agtgttgttc cagtttggaa
     2521 caagagtcca ctattaaaga acgtggactc caacgtcaaa ggnnnnnnnn nnnnnnnnnn
     2581 nnnnnnnnnn nnnnnnnnnn nnnnnnnnnn ntnnnnnnnn nnnnnnnnnn nnnnnnnnnn
     2641 nnnnnnnnnn nnnnnnnnnn nnnnnnnnnn nnnnnnnnnn nnnnnnnnnn nnnnnnnnnn
     2701 nnngnnnnnn nnnnnnnnnn nnnnnnnnnn nnnnnnnnnn nnnnnnnnnn nnnnnnnnnn
     2761 nnnnnnnnnn nnnnnnnnnn nnnnnnnnnn nnnnnnnnnn nnnnnnnnnn nnnnnnnnnn
     2821 nnnnnnnnca ggtggcactt ttcggggaaa tgtgcgcgga acccctattt gtttattttt
     2881 ctaaatacat tcaaatatgt atccgctcat gagacaataa ccctgataaa tgcttcaata
     2941 atattgaaaa aggaagagtc ctgaggcgga aagaaccagc tgtggaatgt gtgtcagtta
     3001 gggtgtggaa agtccccagg ctccccagca ggcagaagta tgcaaagcat gcatctcaat
     3061 tagtcagcaa ccaggtgtgg aaagtcccca ggctccccag caggcagaag tatgcaaagc
     3121 atgcatctca attagtcagc aaccatagtc ccgcccctaa ctccgcccat cccgccccta
     3181 actccgccca gttccgccca ttctccgccc catggctgac taattttttt tatttatgca
     3241 gaggccgagg ccgcctcggc ctctgagcta ttccagaagt agtgaggagg cttttttgga
     3301 ggcctaggct tttgcaaaga tcgatcaaga gacaggatga ggatcgtttc gcatgattga
     3361 acaagatgga ttgcacgcag gttctccggc cgcttgggtg gagaggctat tcggctatga
     3421 ctgggcacaa cagacaatcg gctgctctga tgccgccgtg ttccggctgt cagcgcaggg
     3481 gcgcccggtt ctttttgtca agaccgacct gtccggtgcc ctgaatgaac tgcaagacga
     3541 ggcagcgcgg ctatcgtggc tggccacgac gggcgttcct tgcgcagctg tgctcgacgt
     3601 tgtcactgaa gcgggaaggg actggctgct attgggcgaa gtgccggggc aggatctcct
     3661 gtcatctcac cttgctcctg ccgagaaagt atccatcatg gctgatgcaa tgcggcggct
     3721 gcatacgctt gatccggcta cctgcccatt cgaccaccaa gcgaaacatc gcatcgagcg
     3781 agcacgtact cggatggaag ccggtcttgt cgatcaggat gatctggacg aagagcatca
     3841 ggggctcgcg ccagccgaac tgttcgccag gctcaaggcg agcatgcccg acggcgagga
     3901 tctcgtcgtg acccatggcg atgcctgctt gccgaatatc atggtggaaa atggccgctt
     3961 ttctggattc atcgactgtg gccggctggg tgtggcggac cgctatcagg acatagcgtt
     4021 ggctacccgt gatattgctg aagagcttgg cggcgaatgg gctgaccgct tcctcgtgct
     4081 ttacggtatc gccgctcccg attcgcagcg catcgccttc tatcgccttc ttgacgagtt
     4141 cttctgagcg ggactctggg gttcgaaatg accgaccaag cgacgcccaa cctgccatca
     4201 cgagatttcg attccaccgc cgccttctat gaaaggttgg gcttcggaat cgttttccgg
     4261 gacgccggct ggatgatcct ccagcgcggg gatctcatgc tggagttctt cgcccaccct
     4321 agggggaggc taactgaaac acggaaggag acaataccgg aaggaacccg cgctatgacg
     4381 gcaataaaaa gacagaataa aacgcacggt gttgggtcgt ttgttcataa acgcggggtt
     4441 cggtcccagg gctggcactc tgtcgatacc ccaccgagac cccattgggg ccaatacgcc
     4501 cgcgtttctt ccttttcccc accccacccc ccaagttcgg gtgaaggccc agggctcgca
     4561 gccaacgtcg gggcggcagg ccctgccata gcctcaggtt actcatatat actttagatt
     4621 gatttaaaac ttcattttta atttaaaagg atctaggtga agatcctttt tgataatctc
     4681 atgaccaaaa tcccttaacg tgagttttcg ttccactgag cgtcagaccc cgtagaaaag
     4741 atcaaaggat cttcttgaga tccttttttt ctgcgcgtaa tctgctgctt gcaaacaaaa
     4801 aaaccaccgc taccagcggt ggtttgtttg ccggatcaag agctaccaac tctttttccg
     4861 aaggtaactg gcttcagcag agcgcagata ccaaatactg ttcttctagt gtagccgtag
     4921 ttaggccacc acttcaagaa ctctgtagca ccgcctacat acctcgctct gctaatcctg
     4981 ttaccagtgg ctgctgccag tggcgataag tcgtgtctta ccgggttgga ctcaagacga
     5041 tagttaccgg ataaggcgca gcggtcgggc tgaacggggg gttcgtgcac acagcccagc
     5101 ttggagcgaa cgacctacac cgaactgaga tacctacagc gtgagctatg agaaagcgcc
     5161 acgcttcccg aagggagaaa ggcggacagg tatccggtaa gcggcagggt cggaacagga
     5221 gagcgcacga gggagcttcc agggggaaac gcctggtatc tttatagtcc tgtcgggttt
     5281 cgccacctct gacttgagcg tcgatttttg tgatgctcgt caggggggcg gagcctatgg
     5341 aaaaacgcca gcaacgcggc ctttttacgg ttcctggcct tttgctggcc ttttgctcac
     5401 atgttctttc ctgcgttatc ccctgattct gtggataacc gtattaccgc catgcattag
     5461 ttattaatag taatcaatta cggggtcatt agttcatagc ccatatatgg agttccgcgt
     5521 tacataactt acggtaaatg gcccgcctgg ctgaccgccc aacgaccccc gcccattgac
     5581 gtcaataatg acgtatgttc ccatagtaac gccaataggg actttccatt gacgtcaatg
     5641 ggtggagtat ttacggtaaa ctgcccactt ggcagtacat caagtgtatc atatgccaag
     5701 tacgccccct attgacgtca atgacggtaa atggcccgcc tggcattatg cccagtacat
     5761 gaccttatgg gactttccta cttggcagta catctacgta ttagtcatcg ctattaccat
     5821 ggtgatgcgg ttttggcagt acatcaatgg gcgtggatag cggtttgact cacggggatt
     5881 tccaagtctc caccccattg acgtcaatgg gagtttgttt tggcaccaaa atcaacggga
     5941 ctttccaaaa tgtcgtaaca actccgcccc attgacgcaa atgggcggta ggcgtgtacg
     6001 gtgggaggtc tatataagca gagctggttt agtgaaccgt cagatccgct agcgctaccg
     6061 gactcagatc taccattggt gcacctgact cctgaggaga agtctgccgt tactgccctg
     6121 tggggcaagg tgaacgtgga agagttggtg gtgaggccct gggccacagg taagtatcaa
     6181 ggttacaaga caggtttaag gagaccaata gaaactgggc atgtggagac agagaagact
     6241 cttgggtttc tgaattgatc tgtctgtcct ctgtccgtcc tcccctcctc ccccctctat
     6301 cctaattctg ttatcttctc ccttcactgt ctttgcccgc ctgcccggct ctgcccgctg
     6361 catcccacct ctaccacccc tcttgccttt gctccacttt cacctttcgg gtcctctccc
     6421 ccatctccta cactctgttt tgcccccttc ctgccctcct gtgcttggcc ttccgtcttt
     6481 ctgtcccccc tcctccctat tggtcactct gcctacatcc ctctttctct tcttttgcct
     6541 acatgtccct tggcatctgt cactttccct ttggccaacc tcctgccccc accttcctat
     6601 attctctgtc tcttcctggc acctctgtct gtccttcctg ctacctgctg gcccccctcc
     6661 gcccaccctg cctgccccca ggggaagcac tgcatccttg atg
//
