LOCUS       Exported 6703 bp ds-DNA circular SYN 12-MAY-2021
DEFINITION  Minigene reporter for alternative splicing analysis.
ACCESSION   .
VERSION     .
KEYWORDS    pflareG-psd95-exon18
SOURCE      synthetic DNA construct
  ORGANISM  synthetic DNA construct
REFERENCE   1 (bases 1 to 6703)
  AUTHORS   Zheng S, Damoiseaux R, Chen L, Black DL
  TITLE     A broadly applicable high-throughput screening strategy identifies
            new regulators of Dlg4 (Psd-95) alternative splicing.
  JOURNAL   Genome Res. 2013 Jun;23(6):998-1007. doi: 10.1101/gr.147546.112.
            Epub 2013 May 1.
  PUBMED    23636947
REFERENCE   2 (bases 1 to 6703)
  AUTHORS   .
  TITLE     Direct Submission
  JOURNAL   Exported May 12, 2021 from SnapGene Server 1.1.58
            http://www.snapgene.com
FEATURES             Location/Qualifiers
     source          1..6703
                     /organism="synthetic DNA construct"
                     /mol_type="other DNA"
     enhancer        61..364
                     /label=CMV enhancer
                     /note="human cytomegalovirus immediate early enhancer"
     promoter        365..568
                     /label=CMV promoter
                     /note="human cytomegalovirus (CMV) immediate early
                     promoter"
     primer_bind     519..539
                     /label=CMV-F
                     /note="Human CMV immediate early promoter, forward primer"
     regulatory      1785..1794
                     /regulatory_class="other"
                     /note="vertebrate consensus sequence for strong initiation
                     of translation (Kozak, 1987)"
     primer_bind     complement(1972..1993)
                     /label=EGFP-N
                     /note="EGFP, reverse primer"
     primer_bind     complement(2233..2252)
                     /label=EXFP-R
                     /note="For distinguishing EGFP variants, reverse primer"
     regulatory      2653..2662
                     /regulatory_class="other"
                     /note="vertebrate consensus sequence for strong initiation
                     of translation (Kozak, 1987)"
     CDS             2659..3369
                     /codon_start=1
                     /product="monomeric derivative of DsRed fluorescent
                     protein"
                     /label=mStrawberry
                     /note="mammalian codon-optimized"
                     /translation="MVSKGEENNMAIIKEFMRFKVRMEGSVNGHEFEIEGEGEGRPYEG
                     TQTAKLKVTKGGPLPFAWDILTPNFTYGSKAYVKHPADIPDYLKLSFPEGFKWERVMNF
                     EDGGVVTVTQDSSLQDGEFIYKVKLRGTNFPSDGPVMQKKTMGWEASSERMYPEDGALK
                     GEIKMRLKLKDGGHYDAEVKTTYKAKKPVQLPGAYIVGIKLDITSHNEDYTIVELYERA
                     EGRHSTGGMDELYK"
     primer_bind     complement(2804..2822)
                     /label=mCherry-R
                     /note="mCherry, reverse primer"
     primer_bind     3072..3091
                     /label=mCherry-F
                     /note="mCherry, forward primer"
     polyA_signal    3491..3612
                     /label=SV40 poly(A) signal
                     /note="SV40 polyadenylation signal"
     primer_bind     complement(3528..3547)
                     /label=SV40pA-R
                     /note="SV40 polyA, reverse primer"
     primer_bind     3582..3601
                     /label=EBV-rev
                     /note="SV40 polyA terminator, reverse primer"
     rep_origin      complement(3619..4074)
                     /direction=LEFT
                     /label=f1 ori
                     /note="f1 bacteriophage origin of replication; arrow
                     indicates direction of (+) strand synthesis"
     primer_bind     complement(3756..3777)
                     /label=F1ori-F
                     /note="F1 origin, forward primer"
     primer_bind     3968..3987
                     /label=F1ori-R
                     /note="F1 origin, reverse primer"
     promoter        4101..4205
                     /gene="bla"
                     /label=AmpR promoter
     promoter        4207..4564
                     /label=SV40 promoter
                     /note="SV40 enhancer and early promoter"
     primer_bind     complement(4230..4250)
                     /label=pBABE 3'
                     /note="SV40 enhancer, reverse primer for pBABE vectors"
     rep_origin      4415..4550
                     /label=SV40 ori
                     /note="SV40 origin of replication"
     primer_bind     4477..4496
                     /label=SV40pro-F
                     /note="SV40 promoter/origin, forward primer"
     CDS             4599..5393
                     /codon_start=1
                     /gene="aph(3')-II (or nptII)"
                     /product="aminoglycoside phosphotransferase from Tn5"
                     /label=NeoR/KanR
                     /note="confers resistance to neomycin, kanamycin, and G418
                     (Geneticin(R))"
                     /translation="MIEQDGLHAGSPAAWVERLFGYDWAQQTIGCSDAAVFRLSAQGRP
                     VLFVKTDLSGALNELQDEAARLSWLATTGVPCAAVLDVVTEAGRDWLLLGEVPGQDLLS
                     SHLAPAEKVSIMADAMRRLHTLDPATCPFDHQAKHRIERARTRMEAGLVDQDDLDEEHQ
                     GLAPAELFARLKASMPDGEDLVVTHGDACLPNIMVENGRFSGFIDCGRLGVADRYQDIA
                     LATRDIAEELGGEWADRFLVLYGIAAPDSQRIAFYRLLDEFF"
     primer_bind     complement(4653..4672)
                     /label=Neo-R
                     /note="Neomycin resistance gene, reverse primer"
     primer_bind     5263..5282
                     /label=Neo-F
                     /note="Neomycin resistance gene, forward primer"
     primer_bind     complement(5581..5600)
                     /label=TK-pA-R
                     /note="Thymidine kinase polyA, reverse primer"
     polyA_signal    5625..5672
                     /label=HSV TK poly(A) signal
                     /note="herpes simplex virus thymidine kinase
                     polyadenylation signal (Cole and Stacy, 1985)"
     rep_origin      6001..6589
                     /direction=RIGHT
                     /label=ori
                     /note="high-copy-number ColE1/pMB1/pBR322/pUC origin of
                     replication"
     primer_bind     6490..6509
                     /label=pBR322ori-F
                     /note="pBR322 origin, forward primer"
ORIGIN
        1 tagttattaa tagtaatcaa ttacggggtc attagttcat agcccatata tggagttccg
       61 cgttacataa cttacggtaa atggcccgcc tggctgaccg cccaacgacc cccgcccatt
      121 gacgtcaata atgacgtatg ttcccatagt aacgccaata gggactttcc attgacgtca
      181 atgggtggag tatttacggt aaactgccca cttggcagta catcaagtgt atcatatgcc
      241 aagtacgccc cctattgacg tcaatgacgg taaatggccc gcctggcatt atgcccagta
      301 catgacctta tgggactttc ctacttggca gtacatctac gtattagtca tcgctattac
      361 catggtgatg cggttttggc agtacatcaa tgggcgtgga tagcggtttg actcacgggg
      421 atttccaagt ctccacccca ttgacgtcaa tgggagtttg ttttggcacc aaaatcaacg
      481 ggactttcca aaatgtcgta acaactccgc cccattgacg caaatgggcg gtaggcgtgt
      541 acggtgggag gtctatataa gcagagctgg tttagtgaac cgtcagatcc gctagcgcta
      601 ccggactcag atctaccatt ggtgcacctg actcctgagg agaagtctgc cgttactgcc
      661 ctgtggggca aggtgaacgt ggaagagttg gtggtgaggc cctgggccac aggtaagtat
      721 caaggttaca agacaggttt aaggagacca atagaaactg ggcatgtgga gacagagaag
      781 actcttgggt ttctgaattg atctgtctgt cctctgtccg tcctcccctc ctcccccctc
      841 tatcctaatt ctgttatctt ctcccttcac tgtctttgcc cgcctgcccg gctctgcccg
      901 ctgcatccca cctctaccac ccctcttgcc tttgctccac tttcaccttt cgggtcctct
      961 cccccatctc ctacactctg ttttgccccc ttcctgccct cctgtgcttg gccttccgtc
     1021 tttctgtccc ccctcctccc tattggtcac tctgcctaca tccctctttc tcttcttttg
     1081 cctacatgtc ccttggcatc tgtcactttc cctttggcca acctcctgcc cccaccttcc
     1141 tatattctct gtctcttcct ggcacctctg tctgtccttc ctgctacctg ctggcccccc
     1201 tccgcccacc ctgcctgccc ccaggggaag cactgcatcc ttgatgtctc agccaatgcc
     1261 gtgcggcggc tgcaggcggc ccacctgcac cctatcgcca tcttcatccg tccccgctcc
     1321 ctggagaatg tgctgtgagt atggtcccag gggctccccc tcagctccct ccacctgtga
     1381 ccctgggctc tcaaggtccc ctaccttgat ctgtcctttc agaacctggg acagcaactc
     1441 ccacagtgtt caaagagctg cattgagagt tgagagtcag ggcttgaaac aatggggggg
     1501 gggctttccc ccttctcctg ccttgggtta ggcaggccta cagttctcag gagcccccct
     1561 ggggcataca caggctgttg caaaccagaa cctcagaggc aactaactgg gagtcagtct
     1621 gaattctttc tatggggcta aaggctgaaa ggatgagttt cagaggtcct ggatggggtg
     1681 ggttgccgtg agcacatctg tagccccaga gggtatcaga aatgatatcg tttgctgtgt
     1741 gctccaacta tgaaagaagt tgtaatgcag cctgccagga tccaccatgg tggcttagat
     1801 ccgggcatgt ggagacagag aagactgttg agtttgtgat aagcactgac tctctctgcc
     1861 tattggtcta ttttccctcc ctcagtggcg gtcgaggaca aactctacgc ggacttgcca
     1921 gtacgcttcg tgagcaaggg cgaggagctg ttcaccgggg tggtgcccat cctggtcgag
     1981 ctggacggcg acgtaaacgg ccacaagttc agcgtgtccg gcgagggcga gggcgacgcc
     2041 acctacggca agctgaccct gaagttcatc tgcaccaccg gcaagctgcc cgtgccctgg
     2101 cccaccctcg tgaccaccct gacctacggc gtgcagtgct ttagccgcta ccccgaccac
     2161 ctgaagcagc acgacttctt caagagtgca atgcccgaag gctacgtcca ggagcgcacc
     2221 atcttcttca aggacgacgg caactacaag acccgcgccg aggtgaagtt cgagggcgac
     2281 accctggtga accgcatcga gctgaagggc atcgacttca aggaggacgg caacatcctg
     2341 gggcacaagc tggagtacaa ctacaacagc cacaacgtct atatcaccgc cgacaagcag
     2401 aagaacggca tcaaggtgaa cttcaagatc cgccacaaca tcgaggacgg cagcgtgcag
     2461 ctcgccgacc actaccagca gaacaccccc atcggcgacg gccccgtgct gctgcccgac
     2521 aaccactacc tgagcaccca gtccgccctg agcaaagacc ccaacgagaa gcgcgatcat
     2581 atggtcctgc tggagttcgt gaccgccgcc gggatcactc tcggcaccga cgagctgtac
     2641 aagtaaccgg tcgccaccat ggtgagcaag ggcgaggaga ataacatggc catcatcaag
     2701 gagttcatgc gcttcaaggt gcgcatggag ggctccgtga acggccacga gttcgagatc
     2761 gagggcgagg gcgagggccg cccctacgag ggcacccaga ccgccaagct gaaggtgacc
     2821 aagggtggcc ccctgccctt cgcctgggac atcctaaccc ccaacttcac ctacggctcc
     2881 aaggcctacg tgaagcaccc cgccgacatc cccgactact tgaagctgtc cttccccgag
     2941 ggcttcaagt gggagcgcgt gatgaacttc gaggacggcg gcgtggtgac cgtgacccag
     3001 gactcctccc tgcaggacgg cgagttcatc tacaaggtga agctgcgcgg caccaacttc
     3061 ccctccgacg gccccgtaat gcagaagaag accatgggct gggaggcctc ctccgagcgg
     3121 atgtaccccg aggacggcgc cctgaagggc gagatcaaga tgaggctgaa gctgaaggac
     3181 ggcggccact acgacgctga ggtcaagacc acctacaagg ccaagaagcc cgtgcagctg
     3241 cccggcgcct acatcgtcgg catcaagttg gacatcacct cccacaacga ggactacacc
     3301 atcgtggaac tgtacgaacg cgccgagggc cgccactcca ccggcggcat ggacgagctg
     3361 tataagtaag cggccgcgac tctagatcat aatcagccat accacatttg tagaggtttt
     3421 acttgcttta aaaaacctcc cacacctccc cctgaacctg aaacataaaa tgaatgcaat
     3481 tgttgttgtt aacttgttta ttgcagctta taatggttac aaataaagca atagcatcac
     3541 aaatttcaca aataaagcat ttttttcact gcattctagt tgtggtttgt ccaaactcat
     3601 caatgtatct taaggcgtaa attgtaagcg ttaatatttt gttaaaattc gcgttaaatt
     3661 tttgttaaat cagctcattt tttaaccaat aggccgaaat cggcaaaatc ccttataaat
     3721 caaaagaata gaccgagata gggttgagtg ttgttccagt ttggaacaag agtccactat
     3781 taaagaacgt ggactccaac gtcaaaggnn nnnnnnnnnn nnnnnnnnnn nnnnnnnnnn
     3841 nnnnnnnnnn nnnnnnntnn nnnnnnnnnn nnnnnnnnnn nnnnnnnnnn nnnnnnnnnn
     3901 nnnnnnnnnn nnnnnnnnnn nnnnnnnnnn nnnnnnnnnn nnnnnnnnng nnnnnnnnnn
     3961 nnnnnnnnnn nnnnnnnnnn nnnnnnnnnn nnnnnnnnnn nnnnnnnnnn nnnnnnnnnn
     4021 nnnnnnnnnn nnnnnnnnnn nnnnnnnnnn nnnnnnnnnn nnnnnnnnnn nnnncaggtg
     4081 gcacttttcg gggaaatgtg cgcggaaccc ctatttgttt atttttctaa atacattcaa
     4141 atatgtatcc gctcatgaga caataaccct gataaatgct tcaataatat tgaaaaagga
     4201 agagtcctga ggcggaaaga accagctgtg gaatgtgtgt cagttagggt gtggaaagtc
     4261 cccaggctcc ccagcaggca gaagtatgca aagcatgcat ctcaattagt cagcaaccag
     4321 gtgtggaaag tccccaggct ccccagcagg cagaagtatg caaagcatgc atctcaatta
     4381 gtcagcaacc atagtcccgc ccctaactcc gcccatcccg cccctaactc cgcccagttc
     4441 cgcccattct ccgccccatg gctgactaat tttttttatt tatgcagagg ccgaggccgc
     4501 ctcggcctct gagctattcc agaagtagtg aggaggcttt tttggaggcc taggcttttg
     4561 caaagatcga tcaagagaca ggatgaggat cgtttcgcat gattgaacaa gatggattgc
     4621 acgcaggttc tccggccgct tgggtggaga ggctattcgg ctatgactgg gcacaacaga
     4681 caatcggctg ctctgatgcc gccgtgttcc ggctgtcagc gcaggggcgc ccggttcttt
     4741 ttgtcaagac cgacctgtcc ggtgccctga atgaactgca agacgaggca gcgcggctat
     4801 cgtggctggc cacgacgggc gttccttgcg cagctgtgct cgacgttgtc actgaagcgg
     4861 gaagggactg gctgctattg ggcgaagtgc cggggcagga tctcctgtca tctcaccttg
     4921 ctcctgccga gaaagtatcc atcatggctg atgcaatgcg gcggctgcat acgcttgatc
     4981 cggctacctg cccattcgac caccaagcga aacatcgcat cgagcgagca cgtactcgga
     5041 tggaagccgg tcttgtcgat caggatgatc tggacgaaga gcatcagggg ctcgcgccag
     5101 ccgaactgtt cgccaggctc aaggcgagca tgcccgacgg cgaggatctc gtcgtgaccc
     5161 atggcgatgc ctgcttgccg aatatcatgg tggaaaatgg ccgcttttct ggattcatcg
     5221 actgtggccg gctgggtgtg gcggaccgct atcaggacat agcgttggct acccgtgata
     5281 ttgctgaaga gcttggcggc gaatgggctg accgcttcct cgtgctttac ggtatcgccg
     5341 ctcccgattc gcagcgcatc gccttctatc gccttcttga cgagttcttc tgagcgggac
     5401 tctggggttc gaaatgaccg accaagcgac gcccaacctg ccatcacgag atttcgattc
     5461 caccgccgcc ttctatgaaa ggttgggctt cggaatcgtt ttccgggacg ccggctggat
     5521 gatcctccag cgcggggatc tcatgctgga gttcttcgcc caccctaggg ggaggctaac
     5581 tgaaacacgg aaggagacaa taccggaagg aacccgcgct atgacggcaa taaaaagaca
     5641 gaataaaacg cacggtgttg ggtcgtttgt tcataaacgc ggggttcggt cccagggctg
     5701 gcactctgtc gataccccac cgagacccca ttggggccaa tacgcccgcg tttcttcctt
     5761 ttccccaccc caccccccaa gttcgggtga aggcccaggg ctcgcagcca acgtcggggc
     5821 ggcaggccct gccatagcct caggttactc atatatactt tagattgatt taaaacttca
     5881 tttttaattt aaaaggatct aggtgaagat cctttttgat aatctcatga ccaaaatccc
     5941 ttaacgtgag ttttcgttcc actgagcgtc agaccccgta gaaaagatca aaggatcttc
     6001 ttgagatcct ttttttctgc gcgtaatctg ctgcttgcaa acaaaaaaac caccgctacc
     6061 agcggtggtt tgtttgccgg atcaagagct accaactctt tttccgaagg taactggctt
     6121 cagcagagcg cagataccaa atactgtcct tctagtgtag ccgtagttag gccaccactt
     6181 caagaactct gtagcaccgc ctacatacct cgctctgcta atcctgttac cagtggctgc
     6241 tgccagtggc gataagtcgt gtcttaccgg gttggactca agacgatagt taccggataa
     6301 ggcgcagcgg tcgggctgaa cggggggttc gtgcacacag cccagcttgg agcgaacgac
     6361 ctacaccgaa ctgagatacc tacagcgtga gctatgagaa agcgccacgc ttcccgaagg
     6421 gagaaaggcg gacaggtatc cggtaagcgg cagggtcgga acaggagagc gcacgaggga
     6481 gcttccaggg ggaaacgcct ggtatcttta tagtcctgtc gggtttcgcc acctctgact
     6541 tgagcgtcga tttttgtgat gctcgtcagg ggggcggagc ctatggaaaa acgccagcaa
     6601 cgcggccttt ttacggttcc tggccttttg ctggcctttt gctcacatgt tctttcctgc
     6661 gttatcccct gattctgtgg ataaccgtat taccgccatg cat
//
